>Addgene plasmid #107327 | pCSD_2XNLS-SpCas9WT-NLS-3XHA-2XNLS-NmdCas9-NLS | depositor full sequence | sequence record 202507 | pCSD_2XNLS-SpCas9WT-NLS-3XHA-2XNLS-NmdCas9-NLS sequence 11837 bps
ACCGCCATTCTGCCTGGGGACGTCGGAGCAAGCTTGATTTAGGTGACACTATAGAATACAAGCTACTTGT
TCTTTTTGCAGGATCCCATCGATTCGAATTCATGAAAAGGCCGGCGGCCACGAAAAAGGCCGGCCAGGCA
AAAAAGAAAAAGCTGGACGGCAGCGGAAGCCCCAAGAAGAAGAGGAAGGTACCATGGGACAAGAAGTACT
CCATTGGGCTCGATATCGGTACCAACAGCGTCGGCTGGGCCGTCATTACGGACGAGTACAAGGTGCCGAG
CAAAAAATTCAAAGTTCTGGGCAATACCGATCGCCACAGCATAAAGAAGAACCTCATTGGAGCCCTCCTG
TTCGACTCCGGGGAGACGGCCGAAGCCACGCGGCTCAAAAGAACAGCACGGCGCAGATATACCCGCAGAA
AGAATCGGATCTGCTACCTGCAGGAGATCTTTAGTAATGAGATGGCTAAGGTGGATGACTCTTTCTTCCA
TAGGCTGGAGGAGTCCTTTTTGGTGGAGGAGGATAAAAAGCACGAGCGCCACCCAATCTTTGGCAATATC
GTGGACGAGGTGGCGTACCATGAAAAGTACCCAACCATATATCATCTGAGGAAGAAGCTGGTAGACAGTA
CTGATAAGGCTGACTTGCGGTTGATCTATCTCGCGCTGGCGCACATGATCAAATTTCGGGGACACTTCCT
CATCGAGGGGGACCTGAACCCAGACAACAGCGATGTCGACAAACTCTTTATCCAACTGGTTCAGACTTAC
AATCAGCTTTTCGAGGAGAACCCGATCAACGCATCCGGCGTTGACGCCAAAGCAATCCTGAGCGCTAGGC
TGTCCAAATCCCGGCGGCTCGAAAACCTCATCGCACAGCTCCCTGGGGAGAAGAAGAACGGCCTGTTTGG
TAATCTTATCGCCCTGTCACTCGGGCTGACCCCCAACTTTAAATCTAACTTCGACCTGGCCGAAGATGCC
AAGCTGCAACTGAGCAAAGACACCTACGATGATGATCTCGACAATCTGCTGGCCCAGATCGGCGACCAGT
ACGCAGACCTTTTTTTGGCGGCAAAGAACCTGTCAGACGCCATTCTGCTGAGTGATATTCTGCGAGTGAA
CACGGAGATCACCAAAGCTCCGCTGAGCGCTAGTATGATCAAGCGCTATGATGAGCACCACCAAGACTTG
ACTTTGCTGAAGGCCCTTGTCAGACAGCAACTGCCTGAGAAGTACAAGGAAATTTTCTTCGATCAGTCTA
AAAATGGCTACGCCGGATACATTGACGGCGGAGCAAGCCAGGAGGAATTTTACAAATTTATTAAGCCCAT
CTTGGAAAAAATGGACGGCACCGAGGAGCTGCTGGTAAAGCTGAACAGAGAAGATCTGTTGCGCAAACAG
CGCACTTTCGACAATGGAAGCATCCCCCACCAGATTCACCTGGGCGAACTGCACGCTATCCTCAGGCGGC
AAGAGGATTTCTACCCCTTTTTGAAAGATAACAGGGAAAAGATTGAGAAAATCCTCACATTTCGGATACC
CTACTATGTAGGCCCCCTCGCTCGGGGAAATTCCAGATTCGCGTGGATGACTCGCAAATCAGAAGAGACC
ATCACTCCCTGGAACTTCGAGGAAGTCGTGGATAAGGGGGCCTCTGCCCAGTCCTTCATCGAAAGGATGA
CTAACTTTGATAAAAATCTGCCTAACGAAAAGGTGCTTCCTAAACACTCTCTGCTGTACGAGTACTTCAC
AGTTTATAACGAGCTCACCAAGGTCAAATACGTCACAGAAGGGATGAGAAAGCCAGCATTCCTGTCTGGA
GAGCAGAAGAAAGCTATCGTGGACCTCCTCTTCAAGACGAACCGGAAAGTTACCGTGAAACAGCTCAAAG
AAGACTATTTCAAAAAGATTGAATGTTTCGACTCTGTTGAAATCAGCGGAGTGGAGGATCGCTTCAACGC
ATCCCTGGGAACGTATCACGATCTCCTGAAAATCATTAAAGACAAGGACTTCCTGGACAATGAGGAGAAC
GAGGACATTCTTGAGGACATTGTCCTCACCCTTACGTTGTTTGAAGATAGGGAGATGATTGAAGAACGCT
TGAAAACTTACGCTCATCTCTTCGACGACAAAGTCATGAAACAGCTCAAGAGACGCCGATATACAGGATG
GGGGCGGCTGTCAAGAAAACTGATCAATGGCATCCGAGACAAGCAGAGTGGAAAGACAATCCTGGATTTT
CTTAAGTCCGATGGATTTGCCAACCGGAACTTCATGCAGTTGATCCATGATGACTCTCTCACCTTTAAGG
AGGACATCCAGAAAGCACAAGTTTCTGGCCAGGGGGACAGTCTTCACGAGCACATCGCTAATCTTGCAGG
TAGCCCAGCTATCAAAAAGGGAATACTGCAGACCGTTAAGGTCGTGGATGAACTCGTCAAAGTAATGGGA
AGGCATAAGCCCGAGAATATCGTTATCGAGATGGCCCGAGAGAACCAAACTACCCAGAAGGGACAGAAGA
ACAGTAGGGAAAGGATGAAGAGGATTGAAGAGGGTATAAAAGAACTGGGGTCCCAAATCCTTAAGGAACA
CCCAGTTGAAAACACCCAGCTTCAGAATGAGAAGCTCTACCTGTACTACCTGCAGAACGGCAGGGACATG
TACGTGGATCAGGAACTGGACATCAACCGGTTGTCCGACTACGACGTGGATCATATCGTGCCCCAAAGCT
TTCTCAAAGATGATTCTATTGATAATAAAGTGTTGACAAGATCCGATAAAAATAGAGGGAAGAGTGATAA
CGTCCCCTCAGAAGAAGTTGTCAAGAAAATGAAAAATTATTGGCGGCAGCTGCTGAACGCCAAACTGATC
ACACAACGGAAGTTCGATAATCTGACTAAGGCTGAACGAGGTGGCCTGTCTGAGTTGGATAAAGCCGGCT
TCATCAAAAGGCAGCTTGTTGAGACACGCCAGATCACCAAGCACGTGGCCCAAATTCTCGATTCACGCAT
GAACACCAAGTACGATGAAAATGACAAACTGATTCGAGAGGTGAAAGTTATTACTCTGAAGTCTAAGCTG
GTCTCAGATTTCAGAAAGGACTTTCAGTTTTATAAGGTGAGAGAGATCAACAATTACCACCATGCGCATG
ATGCCTACCTGAATGCAGTGGTAGGCACTGCACTTATCAAAAAATATCCCAAGCTGGAATCTGAATTTGT
TTACGGAGACTATAAAGTGTACGATGTTAGGAAAATGATCGCAAAGTCTGAGCAGGAAATAGGCAAGGCC
ACCGCTAAGTACTTCTTTTACAGCAATATTATGAATTTTTTCAAGACCGAGATTACACTGGCCAATGGAG
AGATTCGGAAGCGACCACTTATCGAAACAAACGGAGAAACAGGAGAAATCGTGTGGGACAAGGGTAGGGA
TTTCGCGACAGTCCGCAAGGTCCTGTCCATGCCGCAGGTGAACATCGTTAAAAAGACCGAAGTACAGACC
GGAGGCTTCTCCAAGGAAAGTATCCTCCCGAAAAGGAACAGCGACAAGCTGATCGCACGCAAAAAAGATT
GGGACCCCAAGAAATACGGCGGATTCGATTCTCCTACAGTCGCTTACAGTGTACTGGTTGTGGCCAAAGT
GGAGAAAGGGAAGTCTAAAAAACTCAAAAGCGTCAAGGAACTGCTGGGCATCACAATCATGGAGCGATCC
AGCTTCGAGAAAAACCCCATCGACTTTCTCGAAGCGAAAGGATATAAAGAGGTCAAAAAAGACCTCATCA
TTAAGCTGCCCAAGTACTCTCTCTTTGAGCTTGAAAACGGCCGGAAACGAATGCTCGCTAGTGCGGGCGA
GCTGCAGAAAGGTAACGAGCTGGCACTGCCCTCTAAATACGTTAATTTCTTGTATCTGGCCAGCCACTAT
GAAAAGCTCAAAGGGTCTCCCGAAGATAATGAGCAGAAGCAGCTGTTCGTGGAACAACACAAACACTACC
TTGATGAGATCATCGAGCAAATAAGCGAGTTCTCCAAAAGAGTGATCCTCGCCGACGCTAACCTCGATAA
GGTGCTTTCTGCTTACAATAAGCACAGGGATAAGCCCATCAGGGAGCAGGCAGAAAACATTATCCACTTG
TTTACTCTGACCAACTTGGGCGCGCCTGCAGCCTTCAAGTACTTCGACACCACCATAGACAGAAAGCGGT
ACACCTCTACAAAGGAGGTCCTGGACGCCACACTGATTCATCAGTCAATTACGGGGCTCTATGAAACAAG
AATCGACCTCTCTCAGCTCGGTGGAGACGGCACCGGCGGGCCCAAGAAGAAGAGGAAGGTATACCCATAC
GATGTTCCTGACTATGCGGGCTATCCCTATGACGTCCCGGACTATGCAGGATCGTATCCTTATGACGTTC
CAGATTACGCTGGATCCGCCGCTCCGGCAGCTAAGAAAAAGAAACTGGATTTCGAATCCGGAATGCCCAA
GAAGAAGAGGAAGGTGGCCGCCTTCAAGCCCAACCCCATCAACTACATCCTGGGCCTGGCCATCGGCATC
GCCAGCGTGGGCTGGGCCATGGTGGAGATCGACGAGGACGAGAACCCCATCTGCCTGATCGACCTGGGTG
TGCGCGTGTTCGAGCGCGCTGAGGTGCCCAAGACTGGTGACAGTCTGGCTATGGCTCGCCGGCTTGCTCG
CTCTGTTCGGCGCCTTACTCGCCGGCGCGCTCACCGCCTTCTGCGCGCTCGCCGCCTGCTGAAGCGCGAG
GGTGTGCTGCAGGCTGCCGACTTCGACGAGAACGGCCTGATCAAGAGCCTGCCCAACACTCCTTGGCAGC
TGCGCGCTGCCGCTCTGGACCGCAAGCTGACTCCTCTGGAGTGGAGCGCCGTGCTGCTGCACCTGATCAA
GCACCGCGGCTACCTGAGCCAGCGCAAGAACGAGGGCGAGACCGCCGACAAGGAGCTGGGTGCTCTGCTG
AAGGGCGTGGCCGACAACGCCCACGCCCTGCAGACTGGTGACTTCCGCACTCCTGCTGAGCTGGCCCTGA
ACAAGTTCGAGAAGGAGAGCGGCCACATCCGCAACCAGCGCGGCGACTACAGCCACACCTTCAGCCGCAA
GGACCTGCAGGCCGAGCTGATCCTGCTGTTCGAGAAGCAGAAGGAGTTCGGCAACCCCCACGTGAGCGGC
GGCCTGAAGGAGGGCATCGAGACCCTGCTGATGACCCAGCGCCCCGCCCTGAGCGGCGACGCCGTGCAGA
AGATGCTGGGCCACTGCACCTTCGAGCCAGCCGAGCCCAAGGCCGCCAAGAACACCTACACCGCCGAGCG
CTTCATCTGGCTGACCAAGCTGAACAACCTGCGCATCCTGGAGCAGGGCAGCGAGCGCCCCCTGACCGAC
ACCGAGCGCGCCACCCTGATGGACGAGCCCTACCGCAAGAGCAAGCTGACCTACGCCCAGGCCCGCAAGC
TGCTGGGTCTGGAGGACACCGCCTTCTTCAAGGGCCTGCGCTACGGCAAGGACAACGCCGAGGCCAGCAC
CCTGATGGAGATGAAGGCCTACCACGCCATCAGCCGCGCCCTGGAGAAGGAGGGCCTGAAGGACAAGAAG
AGTCCTCTGAACCTGAGCCCCGAGCTGCAGGACGAGATCGGCACCGCCTTCAGCCTGTTCAAGACCGACG
AGGACATCACCGGCCGCCTGAAGGACCGCATCCAGCCCGAGATCCTGGAGGCCCTGCTGAAGCACATCAG
CTTCGACAAGTTCGTGCAGATCAGCCTGAAGGCCCTGCGCCGCATCGTGCCCCTGATGGAGCAGGGCAAG
CGCTACGACGAGGCCTGCGCCGAGATCTACGGCGACCACTACGGCAAGAAGAACACCGAGGAGAAGATCT
ACCTGCCTCCTATCCCCGCCGACGAGATCCGCAACCCCGTGGTGCTGCGCGCCCTGAGCCAGGCCCGCAA
GGTGATCAACGGCGTGGTGCGCCGCTACGGCAGCCCCGCCCGCATCCACATCGAGACCGCCCGCGAGGTG
GGCAAGAGCTTCAAGGACCGCAAGGAGATCGAGAAGCGCCAGGAGGAGAACCGCAAGGACCGCGAGAAGG
CCGCCGCCAAGTTCCGCGAGTACTTCCCCAACTTCGTGGGCGAGCCCAAGAGCAAGGACATCCTGAAGCT
GCGCCTGTACGAGCAGCAGCACGGCAAGTGCCTGTACAGCGGCAAGGAGATCAACCTGGGCCGCCTGAAC
GAGAAGGGCTACGTGGAGATCGCCGCTGCCCTGCCCTTCAGCCGCACCTGGGACGACAGCTTCAACAACA
AGGTGCTGGTGCTGGGCAGCGAGGCTCAGAACAAGGGCAACCAGACCCCCTACGAGTACTTCAACGGCAA
GGACAACAGCCGCGAGTGGCAGGAGTTCAAGGCCCGCGTGGAGACCAGCCGCTTCCCCCGCAGCAAGAAG
CAGCGCATCCTGCTGCAGAAGTTCGACGAGGACGGCTTCAAGGAGCGCAACCTGAACGACACCCGCTACG
TGAACCGCTTCCTGTGCCAGTTCGTGGCCGACCGCATGCGCCTGACCGGCAAGGGCAAGAAGCGCGTGTT
CGCCAGCAACGGCCAGATCACCAACCTGCTGCGCGGCTTCTGGGGCCTGCGCAAGGTGCGCGCCGAGAAC
GACCGCCACCACGCCCTGGACGCCGTGGTGGTGGCCTGCAGCACCGTGGCCATGCAGCAGAAGATCACCC
GCTTCGTGCGCTACAAGGAGATGAACGCCTTCGACGGTAAAACCATCGACAAGGAGACCGGCGAGGTGCT
GCACCAGAAGACCCACTTCCCCCAGCCCTGGGAGTTCTTCGCCCAGGAGGTGATGATCCGCGTGTTCGGC
AAGCCCGACGGCAAGCCCGAGTTCGAGGAGGCCGACACCCCCGAGAAGCTGCGCACCCTGCTGGCCGAGA
AGCTGAGCAGCCGCCCTGAGGCCGTGCACGAGTACGTGACTCCTCTGTTCGTGAGCCGCGCCCCCAACCG
CAAGATGAGCGGTCAGGGTCACATGGAGACCGTGAAGAGCGCCAAGCGCCTGGACGAGGGCGTGAGCGTG
CTGCGCGTGCCCCTGACCCAGCTGAAGCTGAAGGACCTGGAGAAGATGGTGAACCGCGAGCGCGAGCCCA
AGCTGTACGAGGCCCTGAAGGCCCGCCTGGAGGCCCACAAGGACGACCCCGCCAAGGCCTTCGCCGAGCC
CTTCTACAAGTACGACAAGGCCGGCAACCGCACCCAGCAGGTGAAGGCCGTGCGCGTGGAGCAGGTGCAG
AAGACCGGCGTGTGGGTGCGCAACCACAACGGCATCGCCGACAACGCCACCATGGTGCGCGTGGACGTGT
TCGAGAAGGGCGACAAGTACTACCTGGTGCCCATCTACAGCTGGCAGGTGGCCAAGGGCATCCTGCCCGA
CCGCGCCGTGGTGCAGGGCAAGGACGAGGAGGACTGGCAGCTGATCGACGACAGCTTCAACTTCAAGTTC
AGCCTGCACCCCAACGACCTGGTGGAGGTGATCACCAAGAAGGCCCGCATGTTCGGCTACTTCGCCAGCT
GCCACCGCGGCACCGGCAACATCAACATCCGCATCCACGACCTGGACCACAAGATCGGCAAGAACGGCAT
CCTGGAGGGCATCGGCGTGAAGACCGCCCTGAGCTTCCAGAAGTACCAGATCGACGAGCTGGGCAAGGAG
ATCCGCCCCTGCCGCCTGAAGAAGCGCCCTCCTGTGCGCAGCAGGGCTGACCCCAAGAAGAAGAGGAAGG
TGGAGGCCAGCCTCGAGAAAAGGCCGGCGGCCACGAAAAAGGCCGGCCAGGCAAAAAAGAAAAAGGGCAG
TTAATGATCTAGTAATGATCTAGAACTATAGTGAGTCGTATTACGTAGATCCAGACATGATAAGATACAT
TGATGAGTTTGGACAAACCACAACTAGAATGCAGTGAAAAAAATGCTTTATTTGTGAAATTTGTGATGCT
ATTGCTTTATTTGTAACCATTATAAGCTGCAATAAACAAGTTAACAACAACAATTGCATTCATTTTATGT
TTCAGGTTCAGGGGGAGGTGTGGGAGGTTTTTTAATTCGCGGCCGCGGCGCCAATGCATTGGGCCCGGTA
CCCAGCTTTTGTTCCCTTTAGTGAGGGTTAATTGCGCGCTTGGCGTAATCATGGTCATAGCTGTTTCCTG
TGTGAAATTGTTATCCGCTCACAATTCCACACAACATACGAGCCGGAAGCATAAAGTGTAAAGCCTGGGG
TGCCTAATGAGTGAGCTAACTCACATTAATTGCGTTGCGCTCACTGCCCGCTTTCCAGTCGGGAAACCTG
TCGTGCCAGCTGCATTAATGAATCGGCCAACGCGCGGGGAGAGGCGGTTTGCGTATTGGGCGCTCTTCCG
CTTCCTCGCTCACTGACTCGCTGCGCTCGGTCGTTCGGCTGCGGCGAGCGGTATCAGCTCACTCAAAGGC
GGTAATACGGTTATCCACAGAATCAGGGGATAACGCAGGAAAGAACATGTGAGCAAAAGGCCAGCAAAAG
GCCAGGAACCGTAAAAAGGCCGCGTTGCTGGCGTTTTTCCATAGGCTCCGCCCCCCTGACGAGCATCACA
AAAATCGACGCTCAAGTCAGAGGTGGCGAAACCCGACAGGACTATAAAGATACCAGGCGTTTCCCCCTGG
AAGCTCCCTCGTGCGCTCTCCTGTTCCGACCCTGCCGCTTACCGGATACCTGTCCGCCTTTCTCCCTTCG
GGAAGCGTGGCGCTTTCTCATAGCTCACGCTGTAGGTATCTCAGTTCGGTGTAGGTCGTTCGCTCCAAGC
TGGGCTGTGTGCACGAACCCCCCGTTCAGCCCGACCGCTGCGCCTTATCCGGTAACTATCGTCTTGAGTC
CAACCCGGTAAGACACGACTTATCGCCACTGGCAGCAGCCACTGGTAACAGGATTAGCAGAGCGAGGTAT
GTAGGCGGTGCTACAGAGTTCTTGAAGTGGTGGCCTAACTACGGCTACACTAGAAGGACAGTATTTGGTA
TCTGCGCTCTGCTGAAGCCAGTTACCTTCGGAAAAAGAGTTGGTAGCTCTTGATCCGGCAAACAAACCAC
CGCTGGTAGCGGTGGTTTTTTTGTTTGCAAGCAGCAGATTACGCGCAGAAAAAAAGGATCTCAAGAAGAT
CCTTTGATCTTTTCTACGGGGTCTGACGCTCAGTGGAACGAAAACTCACGTTAAGGGATTTTGGTCATGA
GATTATCAAAAAGGATCTTCACCTAGATCCTTTTAAATTAAAAATGAAGTTTTAAATCAATCTAAAGTAT
ATATGAGTAAACTTGGTCTGACAGTTACCAATGCTTAATCAGTGAGGCACCTATCTCAGCGATCTGTCTA
TTTCGTTCATCCATAGTTGCCTGACTCCCCGTCGTGTAGATAACTACGATACGGGAGGGCTTACCATCTG
GCCCCAGTGCTGCAATGATACCGCGAGACCCACGCTCACCGGCTCCAGATTTATCAGCAATAAACCAGCC
AGCCGGAAGGGCCGAGCGCAGAAGTGGTCCTGCAACTTTATCCGCCTCCATCCAGTCTATTAATTGTTGC
CGGGAAGCTAGAGTAAGTAGTTCGCCAGTTAATAGTTTGCGCAACGTTGTTGCCATTGCTACAGGCATCG
TGGTGTCACGCTCGTCGTTTGGTATGGCTTCATTCAGCTCCGGTTCCCAACGATCAAGGCGAGTTACATG
ATCCCCCATGTTGTGCAAAAAAGCGGTTAGCTCCTTCGGTCCTCCGATCGTTGTCAGAAGTAAGTTGGCC
GCAGTGTTATCACTCATGGTTATGGCAGCACTGCATAATTCTCTTACTGTCATGCCATCCGTAAGATGCT
TTTCTGTGACTGGTGAGTACTCAACCAAGTCATTCTGAGAATAGTGTATGCGGCGACCGAGTTGCTCTTG
CCCGGCGTCAATACGGGATAATACCGCGCCACATAGCAGAACTTTAAAAGTGCTCATCATTGGAAAACGT
TCTTCGGGGCGAAAACTCTCAAGGATCTTACCGCTGTTGAGATCCAGTTCGATGTAACCCACTCGTGCAC
CCAACTGATCTTCAGCATCTTTTACTTTCACCAGCGTTTCTGGGTGAGCAAAAACAGGAAGGCAAAATGC
CGCAAAAAAGGGAATAAGGGCGACACGGAAATGTTGAATACTCATACTCTTCCTTTTTCAATATTATTGA
AGCATTTATCAGGGTTATTGTCTCATGAGCGGATACATATTTGAATGTATTTAGAAAAATAAACAAATAG
GGGTTCCGCGCACATTTCCCCGAAAAGTGCCACCTAAATTGTAAGCGTTAATATTTTGTTAAAATTCGCG
TTAAATTTTTGTTAAATCAGCTCATTTTTTAACCAATAGGCCGAAATCGGCAAAATCCCTTATAAATCAA
AAGAATAGACCGAGATAGGGT
[37 nt withheld, positions 10452-10488]
AAAGAACGTGGACTCCAACGTCAAAGG
[49 nt withheld, positions 10516-10564]
T
[91 nt withheld, positions 10566-10656]
G
[124 nt withheld, positions 10658-10781]
CCCATTCGCCATTCAGGCTGCGCAACTGTTGGGAAGGGCGATCGGTGCGGGCCTCTTCGCTATTACGCCA
GTCGACCATAGCCAATTCAATATGGCGTATATGGACTCATGCCAATTCAATATGGTGGATCTGGACCTGT
GCCAATTCAATATGGCGTATATGGACTCGTGCCAATTCAATATGGTGGATCTGGACCCCAGCCAATTCAA
TATGGCGGACTTGGCACCATGCCAATTCAATATGGCGGACTTGGCACTGTGCCAACTGGGGAGGGGTCTA
CTTGGCACGGTGCCAAGTTTGAGGAGGGGTCTTGGCCCTGTGCCAAGTCCGCCATATTGAATTGGCATGG
TGCCAATAATGGCGGCCATATTGGCTATATGCCAGGATCAATATATAGGCAATATCCAATATGGCCCTAT
GCCAATATGGCTATTGGCCAGGTTCAATACTATGTATTGGCCCTATGCCATATAGTATTCCATATATGGG
TTTTCCTATTGACGTAGATAGCCCCTCCCAATGGGCGGTCCCATATACCATATATGGGGCTTCCTAATAC
CGCCCATAGCCACTCCCCCATTGACGTCAATGGTCTCTATATATGGTCTTTCCTATTGACGTCATATGGG
CGGTCCTATTGACGTATATGGCGCCTCCCCCATTGACGTCAATTACGGTAAATGGCCCGCCTGGCTCAAT
GCCCATTGACGTCAATAGGACCACCCACCATTGACGTCAATGGGATGGCTCATTGCCCATTCATATCCGT
TCTCACGCCCCCTATTGACGTCAATGACGGTAAATGGCCCACTTGGCAGTACATCAATATCTATTAATAG
TAACTTGGCAAGTACATTACTATTGGAAGGACGCCAGGGTACATTGGCAGTACTCCCATTGACGTCAATG
GCGGTAAATGGCCCGCGATGGCTGCCAAGTACATCCCCATTGACGTCAATGGGGAGGGGCAATGACGCAA
ATGGGCGTTCCATTGACGTAAATGGGCGGTAGGCGTGCCTAATGGGAGGTCTATATAAGCAATGCTCGTT
TAGGGA
Features (pLannotate 1.2.2; 19 found; start..end, strand, type, name):
     37..55      +  promoter       SP6 promoter: promoter for bacteriophage SP6 RNA polymerase
    105..152     +  CDS            nucleoplasmin NLS: bipartite nuclear localization signal from nucleoplasmin
    197..4298    +  CDS            Cas9 (fragment): Cas9 (Csn1) endonuclease from the Streptococcus pyogenes Type II CRISPR/Cas system generates RNA-guided double strand breaks in DNA
   4332..4421    +  CDS            3xHA: three tandem HA epitope tags
   4495..7739    +  CDS            NmdCas9 (fragment): catalytically dead mutant of the Cas9 endonuclease from the Neisseria meningitidis Type II CRISPR/Cas system RNA-guided DNA-binding protein that lacks endonuclease activity due to the mutations D16A, D587A, H588A, and N611A
   7788..7835    +  CDS            nucleoplasmin NLS: bipartite nuclear localization signal from nucleoplasmin
   7866..7883    -  promoter       T7 promoter (fragment): promoter for bacteriophage T7 RNA polymerase
   7888..8022    -  polyA_signal   SV40 poly(A) signal: SV40 polyadenylation signal
   8135..8153    -  promoter       T3 promoter: promoter for bacteriophage T3 RNA polymerase
   8196..8218    -  protein_bind   lac operator (fragment): The lac repressor binds to the lac operator to inhibit transcription in E. coli. This inhibition can be relieved by adding lactose or isopropyl-β-D-thiogalactopyranoside (IPTG). lac repressor encoded by lacI
   8222..8252    -  promoter       lac promoter: promoter for the E. coli lac operon
   8267..8288    -  protein_bind   CAP binding site: CAP binding activates transcription in the presence of cAMP. E. coli catabolite activator protein
   8301..8393    -  CDS            lacI (fragment): lac repressor; lacI; The lac repressor binds to the lac operator to inhibit transcription in E. coli. This inhibition can be relieved by adding lactose or isopropyl-β-D-thiogalactopyranoside (IPTG).
   8576..9164    -  rep_origin     ori: high-copy-number ColE1/pMB1/pBR322/pUC origin of replication
   9335..10195   -  CDS            AmpR: β-lactamase; bla; confers resistance to ampicillin, carbenicillin, and related antibiotics
  10196..10300   -  promoter       AmpR promoter: bla
  10353..10781   -  rep_origin     f1 ori (sequence partly withheld): f1 bacteriophage origin of replication; arrow indicates direction of (+) strand synthesis
  10786..10852   -  CDS            lacZα (fragment): LacZα fragment of β-galactosidase; lacZ fragment
  10855..2       +  promoter       CMV IE94 promoter (across the origin): enhancer/promoter region of simian cytomegalovirus major immediate early transcription unit IE94
