>Addgene plasmid #107327 | pCSD_2XNLS-SpCas9WT-NLS-3XHA-2XNLS-NmdCas9-NLS | addgene full sequence | sequence record 204775 | Addgene NGS Result
GCCATTCTGCCTGGGGACGTCGGAGCAAGCTTGATTTAGGTGACACTATAGAATACAAGCTACTTGTTCT
TTTTGCAGGATCCCATCGATTCGAATTCATGAAAAGGCCGGCGGCCACGAAAAAGGCCGGCCAGGCAAAA
AAGAAAAAGCTGGACGGCAGCGGAAGCCCCAAGAAGAAGAGGAAGGTACCATGGGACAAGAAGTACTCCA
TTGGGCTCGATATCGGTACCAACAGCGTCGGCTGGGCCGTCATTACGGACGAGTACAAGGTGCCGAGCAA
AAAATTCAAAGTTCTGGGCAATACCGATCGCCACAGCATAAAGAAGAACCTCATTGGAGCCCTCCTGTTC
GACTCCGGGGAGACGGCCGAAGCCACGCGGCTCAAAAGAACAGCACGGCGCAGATATACCCGCAGAAAGA
ATCGGATCTGCTACCTGCAGGAGATCTTTAGTAATGAGATGGCTAAGGTGGATGACTCTTTCTTCCATAG
GCTGGAGGAGTCCTTTTTGGTGGAGGAGGATAAAAAGCACGAGCGCCACCCAATCTTTGGCAATATCGTG
GACGAGGTGGCGTACCATGAAAAGTACCCAACCATATATCATCTGAGGAAGAAGCTGGTAGACAGTACTG
ATAAGGCTGACTTGCGGTTGATCTATCTCGCGCTGGCGCACATGATCAAATTTCGGGGACACTTCCTCAT
CGAGGGGGACCTGAACCCAGACAACAGCGATGTCGACAAACTCTTTATCCAACTGGTTCAGACTTACAAT
CAGCTTTTCGAGGAGAACCCGATCAACGCATCCGGCGTTGACGCCAAAGCAATCCTGAGCGCTAGGCTGT
CCAAATCCCGGCGGCTCGAAAACCTCATCGCACAGCTCCCTGGGGAGAAGAAGAACGGCCTGTTTGGTAA
TCTTATCGCCCTGTCACTCGGGCTGACCCCCAACTTTAAATCTAACTTCGACCTGGCCGAAGATGCCAAG
CTGCAACTGAGCAAAGACACCTACGATGATGATCTCGACAATCTGCTGGCCCAGATCGGCGACCAGTACG
CAGACCTTTTTTTGGCGGCAAAGAACCTGTCAGACGCCATTCTGCTGAGTGATATTCTGCGAGTGAACAC
GGAGATCACCAAAGCTCCGCTGAGCGCTAGTATGATCAAGCGCTATGATGAGCACCACCAAGACTTGACT
TTGCTGAAGGCCCTTGTCAGACAGCAACTGCCTGAGAAGTACAAGGAAATTTTCTTCGATCAGTCTAAAA
ATGGCTACGCCGGATACATTGACGGCGGAGCAAGCCAGGAGGAATTTTACAAATTTATTAAGCCCATCTT
GGAAAAAATGGACGGCACCGAGGAGCTGCTGGTAAAGCTGAACAGAGAAGATCTGTTGCGCAAACAGCGC
ACTTTCGACAATGGAAGCATCCCCCACCAGATTCACCTGGGCGAACTGCACGCTATCCTCAGGCGGCAAG
AGGATTTCTACCCCTTTTTGAAAGATAACAGGGAAAAGATTGAGAAAATCCTCACATTTCGGATACCCTA
CTATGTAGGCCCCCTCGCTCGGGGAAATTCCAGATTCGCGTGGATGACTCGCAAATCAGAAGAGACCATC
ACTCCCTGGAACTTCGAGGAAGTCGTGGATAAGGGGGCCTCTGCCCAGTCCTTCATCGAAAGGATGACTA
ACTTTGATAAAAATCTGCCTAACGAAAAGGTGCTTCCTAAACACTCTCTGCTGTACGAGTACTTCACAGT
TTATAACGAGCTCACCAAGGTCAAATACGTCACAGAAGGGATGAGAAAGCCAGCATTCCTGTCTGGAGAG
CAGAAGAAAGCTATCGTGGACCTCCTCTTCAAGACGAACCGGAAAGTTACCGTGAAACAGCTCAAAGAAG
ACTATTTCAAAAAGATTGAATGTTTCGACTCTGTTGAAATCAGCGGAGTGGAGGATCGCTTCAACGCATC
CCTGGGAACGTATCACGATCTCCTGAAAATCATTAAAGACAAGGACTTCCTGGACAATGAGGAGAACGAG
GACATTCTTGAGGACATTGTCCTCACCCTTACGTTGTTTGAAGATAGGGAGATGATTGAAGAACGCTTGA
AAACTTACGCTCATCTCTTCGACGACAAAGTCATGAAACAGCTCAAGAGACGCCGATATACAGGATGGGG
GCGGCTGTCAAGAAAACTGATCAATGGCATCCGAGACAAGCAGAGTGGAAAGACAATCCTGGATTTTCTT
AAGTCCGATGGATTTGCCAACCGGAACTTCATGCAGTTGATCCATGATGACTCTCTCACCTTTAAGGAGG
ACATCCAGAAAGCACAAGTTTCTGGCCAGGGGGACAGTCTTCACGAGCACATCGCTAATCTTGCAGGTAG
CCCAGCTATCAAAAAGGGAATACTGCAGACCGTTAAGGTCGTGGATGAACTCGTCAAAGTAATGGGAAGG
CATAAGCCCGAGAATATCGTTATCGAGATGGCCCGAGAGAACCAAACTACCCAGAAGGGACAGAAGAACA
GTAGGGAAAGGATGAAGAGGATTGAAGAGGGTATAAAAGAACTGGGGTCCCAAATCCTTAAGGAACACCC
AGTTGAAAACACCCAGCTTCAGAATGAGAAGCTCTACCTGTACTACCTGCAGAACGGCAGGGACATGTAC
GTGGATCAGGAACTGGACATCAACCGGTTGTCCGACTACGACGTGGATCATATCGTGCCCCAAAGCTTTC
TCAAAGATGATTCTATTGATAATAAAGTGTTGACAAGATCCGATAAAAATAGAGGGAAGAGTGATAACGT
CCCCTCAGAAGAAGTTGTCAAGAAAATGAAAAATTATTGGCGGCAGCTGCTGAACGCCAAACTGATCACA
CAACGGAAGTTCGATAATCTGACTAAGGCTGAACGAGGTGGCCTGTCTGAGTTGGATAAAGCCGGCTTCA
TCAAAAGGCAGCTTGTTGAGACACGCCAGATCACCAAGCACGTGGCCCAAATTCTCGATTCACGCATGAA
CACCAAGTACGATGAAAATGACAAACTGATTCGAGAGGTGAAAGTTATTACTCTGAAGTCTAAGCTGGTC
TCAGATTTCAGAAAGGACTTTCAGTTTTATAAGGTGAGAGAGATCAACAATTACCACCATGCGCATGATG
CCTACCTGAATGCAGTGGTAGGCACTGCACTTATCAAAAAATATCCCAAGCTGGAATCTGAATTTGTTTA
CGGAGACTATAAAGTGTACGATGTTAGGAAAATGATCGCAAAGTCTGAGCAGGAAATAGGCAAGGCCACC
GCTAAGTACTTCTTTTACAGCAATATTATGAATTTTTTCAAGACCGAGATTACACTGGCCAATGGAGAGA
TTCGGAAGCGACCACTTATCGAAACAAACGGAGAAACAGGAGAAATCGTGTGGGACAAGGGTAGGGATTT
CGCGACAGTCCGCAAGGTCCTGTCCATGCCGCAGGTGAACATCGTTAAAAAGACCGAAGTACAGACCGGA
GGCTTCTCCAAGGAAAGTATCCTCCCGAAAAGGAACAGCGACAAGCTGATCGCACGCAAAAAAGATTGGG
ACCCCAAGAAATACGGCGGATTCGATTCTCCTACAGTCGCTTACAGTGTACTGGTTGTGGCCAAAGTGGA
GAAAGGGAAGTCTAAAAAACTCAAAAGCGTCAAGGAACTGCTGGGCATCACAATCATGGAGCGATCCAGC
TTCGAGAAAAACCCCATCGACTTTCTCGAAGCGAAAGGATATAAAGAGGTCAAAAAAGACCTCATCATTA
AGCTGCCCAAGTACTCTCTCTTTGAGCTTGAAAACGGCCGGAAACGAATGCTCGCTAGTGCGGGCGAGCT
GCAGAAAGGTAACGAGCTGGCACTGCCCTCTAAATACGTTAATTTCTTGTATCTGGCCAGCCACTATGAA
AAGCTCAAAGGGTCTCCCGAAGATAATGAGCAGAAGCAGCTGTTCGTGGAACAACACAAACACTACCTTG
ATGAGATCATCGAGCAAATAAGCGAGTTCTCCAAAAGAGTGATCCTCGCCGACGCTAACCTCGATAAGGT
GCTTTCTGCTTACAATAAGCACAGGGATAAGCCCATCAGGGAGCAGGCAGAAAACATTATCCACTTGTTT
ACTCTGACCAACTTGGGCGCGCCTGCAGCCTTCAAGTACTTCGACACCACCATAGACAGAAAGCGGTACA
CCTCTACAAAGGAGGTCCTGGACGCCACACTGATTCATCAGTCAATTACGGGGCTCTATGAAACAAGAAT
CGACCTCTCTCAGCTCGGTGGAGACGGCACCGGCGGGCCCAAGAAGAAGAGGAAGGTATACCCATACGAT
GTTCCTGACTATGCGGGCTATCCCTATGACGTCCCGGACTATGCAGGATCGTATCCTTATGACGTTCCAG
ATTACGCTGGATCCGCCGCTCCGGCAGCTAAGAAAAAGAAACTGGATTTCGAATCCGGAATGCCCAAGAA
GAAGAGGAAGGTGGCCGCCTTCAAGCCCAACCCCATCAACTACATCCTGGGCCTGGCCATCGGCATCGCC
AGCGTGGGCTGGGCCATGGTGGAGATCGACGAGGACGAGAACCCCATCTGCCTGATCGACCTGGGTGTGC
GCGTGTTCGAGCGCGCTGAGGTGCCCAAGACTGGTGACAGTCTGGCTATGGCTCGCCGGCTTGCTCGCTC
TGTTCGGCGCCTTACTCGCCGGCGCGCTCACCGCCTTCTGCGCGCTCGCCGCCTGCTGAAGCGCGAGGGT
GTGCTGCAGGCTGCCGACTTCGACGAGAACGGCCTGATCAAGAGCCTGCCCAACACTCCTTGGCAGCTGC
GCGCTGCCGCTCTGGACCGCAAGCTGACTCCTCTGGAGTGGAGCGCCGTGCTGCTGCACCTGATCAAGCA
CCGCGGCTACCTGAGCCAGCGCAAGAACGAGGGCGAGACCGCCGACAAGGAGCTGGGTGCTCTGCTGAAG
GGCGTGGCCGACAACGCCCACGCCCTGCAGACTGGTGACTTCCGCACTCCTGCTGAGCTGGCCCTGAACA
AGTTCGAGAAGGAGAGCGGCCACATCCGCAACCAGCGCGGCGACTACAGCCACACCTTCAGCCGCAAGGA
CCTGCAGGCCGAGCTGATCCTGCTGTTCGAGAAGCAGAAGGAGTTCGGCAACCCCCACGTGAGCGGCGGC
CTGAAGGAGGGCATCGAGACCCTGCTGATGACCCAGCGCCCCGCCCTGAGCGGCGACGCCGTGCAGAAGA
TGCTGGGCCACTGCACCTTCGAGCCAGCCGAGCCCAAGGCCGCCAAGAACACCTACACCGCCGAGCGCTT
CATCTGGCTGACCAAGCTGAACAACCTGCGCATCCTGGAGCAGGGCAGCGAGCGCCCCCTGACCGACACC
GAGCGCGCCACCCTGATGGACGAGCCCTACCGCAAGAGCAAGCTGACCTACGCCCAGGCCCGCAAGCTGC
TGGGTCTGGAGGACACCGCCTTCTTCAAGGGCCTGCGCTACGGCAAGGACAACGCCGAGGCCAGCACCCT
GATGGAGATGAAGGCCTACCACGCCATCAGCCGCGCCCTGGAGAAGGAGGGCCTGAAGGACAAGAAGAGT
CCTCTGAACCTGAGCCCCGAGCTGCAGGACGAGATCGGCACCGCCTTCAGCCTGTTCAAGACCGACGAGG
ACATCACCGGCCGCCTGAAGGACCGCATCCAGCCCGAGATCCTGGAGGCCCTGCTGAAGCACATCAGCTT
CGACAAGTTCGTGCAGATCAGCCTGAAGGCCCTGCGCCGCATCGTGCCCCTGATGGAGCAGGGCAAGCGC
TACGACGAGGCCTGCGCCGAGATCTACGGCGACCACTACGGCAAGAAGAACACCGAGGAGAAGATCTACC
TGCCTCCTATCCCCGCCGACGAGATCCGCAACCCCGTGGTGCTGCGCGCCCTGAGCCAGGCCCGCAAGGT
GATCAACGGCGTGGTGCGCCGCTACGGCAGCCCCGCCCGCATCCACATCGAGACCGCCCGCGAGGTGGGC
AAGAGCTTCAAGGACCGCAAGGAGATCGAGAAGCGCCAGGAGGAGAACCGCAAGGACCGCGAGAAGGCCG
CCGCCAAGTTCCGCGAGTACTTCCCCAACTTCGTGGGCGAGCCCAAGAGCAAGGACATCCTGAAGCTGCG
CCTGTACGAGCAGCAGCACGGCAAGTGCCTGTACAGCGGCAAGGAGATCAACCTGGGCCGCCTGAACGAG
AAGGGCTACGTGGAGATCGCCGCTGCCCTGCCCTTCAGCCGCACCTGGGACGACAGCTTCAACAACAAGG
TGCTGGTGCTGGGCAGCGAGGCTCAGAACAAGGGCAACCAGACCCCCTACGAGTACTTCAACGGCAAGGA
CAACAGCCGCGAGTGGCAGGAGTTCAAGGCCCGCGTGGAGACCAGCCGCTTCCCCCGCAGCAAGAAGCAG
CGCATCCTGCTGCAGAAGTTCGACGAGGACGGCTTCAAGGAGCGCAACCTGAACGACACCCGCTACGTGA
ACCGCTTCCTGTGCCAGTTCGTGGCCGACCGCATGCGCCTGACCGGCAAGGGCAAGAAGCGCGTGTTCGC
CAGCAACGGCCAGATCACCAACCTGCTGCGCGGCTTCTGGGGCCTGCGCAAGGTGCGCGCCGAGAACGAC
CGCCACCACGCCCTGGACGCCGTGGTGGTGGCCTGCAGCACCGTGGCCATGCAGCAGAAGATCACCCGCT
TCGTGCGCTACAAGGAGATGAACGCCTTCGACGGTAAAACCATCGACAAGGAGACCGGCGAGGTGCTGCA
CCAGAAGACCCACTTCCCCCAGCCCTGGGAGTTCTTCGCCCAGGAGGTGATGATCCGCGTGTTCGGCAAG
CCCGACGGCAAGCCCGAGTTCGAGGAGGCCGACACCCCCGAGAAGCTGCGCACCCTGCTGGCCGAGAAGC
TGAGCAGCCGCCCTGAGGCCGTGCACGAGTACGTGACTCCTCTGTTCGTGAGCCGCGCCCCCAACCGCAA
GATGAGCGGTCAGGGTCACATGGAGACCGTGAAGAGCGCCAAGCGCCTGGACGAGGGCGTGAGCGTGCTG
CGCGTGCCCCTGACCCAGCTGAAGCTGAAGGACCTGGAGAAGATGGTGAACCGCGAGCGCGAGCCCAAGC
TGTACGAGGCCCTGAAGGCCCGCCTGGAGGCCCACAAGGACGACCCCGCCAAGGCCTTCGCCGAGCCCTT
CTACAAGTACGACAAGGCCGGCAACCGCACCCAGCAGGTGAAGGCCGTGCGCGTGGAGCAGGTGCAGAAG
ACCGGCGTGTGGGTGCGCAACCACAACGGCATCGCCGACAACGCCACCATGGTGCGCGTGGACGTGTTCG
AGAAGGGCGACAAGTACTACCTGGTGCCCATCTACAGCTGGCAGGTGGCCAAGGGCATCCTGCCCGACCG
CGCCGTGGTGCAGGGCAAGGACGAGGAGGACTGGCAGCTGATCGACGACAGCTTCAACTTCAAGTTCAGC
CTGCACCCCAACGACCTGGTGGAGGTGATCACCAAGAAGGCCCGCATGTTCGGCTACTTCGCCAGCTGCC
ACCGCGGCACCGGCAACATCAACATCCGCATCCACGACCTGGACCACAAGATCGGCAAGAACGGCATCCT
GGAGGGCATCGGCGTGAAGACCGCCCTGAGCTTCCAGAAGTACCAGATCGACGAGCTGGGCAAGGAGATC
CGCCCCTGCCGCCTGAAGAAGCGCCCTCCTGTGCGCAGCAGGGCTGACCCCAAGAAGAAGAGGAAGGTGG
AGGCCAGCCTCGAGAAAAGGCCGGCGGCCACGAAAAAGGCCGGCCAGGCAAAAAAGAAAAAGGGCAGTTA
ATGATCTAGTAATGATCTAGAACTATAGTGAGTCGTATTACGTAGATCCAGACATGATAAGATACATTGA
TGAGTTTGGACAAACCACAACTAGAATGCAGTGAAAAAAATGCTTTATTTGTGAAATTTGTGATGCTATT
GCTTTATTTGTAACCATTATAAGCTGCAATAAACAAGTTAACAACAACAATTGCATTCATTTTATGTTTC
AGGTTCAGGGGGAGGTGTGGGAGGTTTTTTAATTCGCGGCCGCGGCGCCAATGCATTGGGCCCGGTACCC
AGCTTTTGTTCCCTTTAGTGAGGGTTAATTGCGCGCTTGGCGTAATCATGGTCATAGCTGTTTCCTGTGT
GAAATTGTTATCCGCTCACAATTCCACACAACATACGAGCCGGGAGCATAAAGTGTAAAGCCTGGGGTGC
CTAATGAGTGAGCTAACTCACATTAATTGCGTTGCGCTCACTGCCCGCTTTCCAGTCGGGAAACCTGTCG
TGCCAGCTGCATTAATGAATCGGCCAACGCGCGGGGAGAGGCGGTTTGCGTATTGGGCGCTCTTCCGCTT
CCTCGCTCACTGACTCGCTGCGCTCGGTCGTTCGGCTGCGGCGAGCGGTATCAGCTCACTCAAAGGCGGT
AATACGGTTATCCACAGAATCAGGGGATAACGCAGGAAAGAACATGTGAGCAAAAGGCCAGCAAAAGGCC
AGGAACCGTAAAAAGGCCGCGTTGCTGGCGTTTTTCCATAGGCTCCGCCCCCCTGACGAGCATCACAAAA
ATCGACGCTCAAGTCAGAGGTGGCGAAACCCGACAGGACTATAAAGATACCAGGCGTTTCCCCCTGGAAG
CTCCCTCGTGCGCTCTCCTGTTCCGACCCTGCCGCTTACCGGATACCTGTCCGCCTTTCTCCCTTCGGGA
AGCGTGGCGCTTTCTCATAGCTCACGCTGTAGGTATCTCAGTTCGGTGTAGGTCGTTCGCTCCAAGCTGG
GCTGTGTGCACGAACCCCCCGTTCAGCCCGACCGCTGCGCCTTATCCGGTAACTATCGTCTTGAGTCCAA
CCCGGTAAGACACGACTTATCGCCACTGGCAGCAGCCACTGGTAACAGGATTAGCAGAGCGAGGTATGTA
GGCGGTGCTACAGAGTTCTTGAAGTGGTGGCCTAACTACGGCTACACTAGAAGAACAGTATTTGGTATCT
GCGCTCTGCTGAAGCCAGTTACCTTCGGAAAAAGAGTTGGTAGCTCTTGATCCGGCAAACAAACCACCGC
TGGTAGCGGTGGTTTTTTTGTTTGCAAGCAGCAGATTACGCGCAGAAAAAAAGGATCTCAAGAAGATCCT
TTGATCTTTTCTACGGGGTCTGACGCTCAGTGGAACGAAAACTCACGTTAAGGGATTTTGGTCATGAGAT
TATCAAAAAGGATCTTCACCTAGATCCTTTTAAATTAAAAATGAAGTTTTAAATCAATCTAAAGTATATA
TGAGTAAACTTGGTCTGACAGTTACCAATGCTTAATCAGTGAGGCACCTATCTCAGCGATCTGTCTATTT
CGTTCATCCATAGTTGCCTGACTCCCCGTCGTGTAGATAACTACGATACGGGAGGGCTTACCATCTGGCC
CCAGTGCTGCAATGATACCGCGAGACCCACGCTCACCGGCTCCAGATTTATCAGCAATAAACCAGCCAGC
CGGAAGGGCCGAGCGCAGAAGTGGTCCTGCAACTTTATCCGCCTCCATCCAGTCTATTAATTGTTGCCGG
GAAGCTAGAGTAAGTAGTTCGCCAGTTAATAGTTTGCGCAACGTTGTTGCCATTGCTACAGGCATCGTGG
TGTCACGCTCGTCGTTTGGTATGGCTTCATTCAGCTCCGGTTCCCAACGATCAAGGCGAGTTACATGATC
CCCCATGTTGTGCAAAAAAGCGGTTAGCTCCTTCGGTCCTCCGATCGTTGTCAGAAGTAAGTTGGCCGCA
GTGTTATCACTCATGGTTATGGCAGCACTGCATAATTCTCTTACTGTCATGCCATCCGTAAGATGCTTTT
CTGTGACTGGTGAGTACTCAACCAAGTCATTCTGAGAATAGTGTATGCGGCGACCGAGTTGCTCTTGCCC
GGCGTCAATACGGGATAATACCGCGCCACATAGCAGAACTTTAAAAGTGCTCATCATTGGAAAACGTTCT
TCGGGGCGAAAACTCTCAAGGATCTTACCGCTGTTGAGATCCAGTTCGATGTAACCCACTCGTGCACCCA
ACTGATCTTCAGCATCTTTTACTTTCACCAGCGTTTCTGGGTGAGCAAAAACAGGAAGGCAAAATGCCGC
AAAAAAGGGAATAAGGGCGACACGGAAATGTTGAATACTCATACTCTTCCTTTTTCAATATTATTGAAGC
ATTTATCAGGGTTATTGTCTCATGAGCGGATACATATTTGAATGTATTTAGAAAAATAAACAAATAGGGG
TTCCGCGCACATTTCCCCGAAAAGTGCCACCTAAATTGTAAGCGTTAATATTTTGTTAAAATTCGCGTTA
AATTTTTGTTAAATCAGCTCATTTTTTAACCAATAGGCCGAAATCGGCAAAATCCCTTATAAATCAAAAG
AATAGACCGAGATAGGGT
[37 nt withheld, positions 10449-10485]
AAAGAACGTGGACTCCAACGTCAAAGG
[49 nt withheld, positions 10513-10561]
T
[91 nt withheld, positions 10563-10653]
G
[124 nt withheld, positions 10655-10778]
CCCATTCGCCATTCAGGCTGCGCAACTGTTGGGAAGGGCGATCGGTGCGGGCCTCTTCGCTATTACGCCA
GTCGACCGCCAATTCAATATGGCGTATATGGACTCATGCCAATTCAATATGGTGGATCTGGACCTGTGCC
AATTCAATATGGCGTATATGGACTCGTGCCAATTCAATATGGTGGATCTGGACCCCAGCCAATTCAATAT
GGCGGACTTGGCACCATGCCAATTCAATATGGCGGACCTGGCACTGTGCCAACTGGGGAGGGGTCTACTT
GGCACGGTGCCAAGTTTGAGGAGGGGTCTTGGCCCTGTGCCAAGTCCGCCATATTGAATTGGCATGGTGC
CAATAATGGCGGCCATATTGGCTATATGCCAGGATCAATATATAGGCAATATCCAATATGGCCCTATGCC
AATATGGCTATTGGCCAGGTTCAATACTATGTATTGGCCCTATGCCATATAGTATTCCATATATGGGTTT
TCCTATTGACGTAGATAGCCCCTCCCAATGGGCGGTCCCATATACCATATATGGGGCTTCCTAATACCGC
CCATAGCCACTCCCCCATTGACGTCAATGGTCTCTATATATGGTCTTTCCTATTGACGTCATATGGGCGG
TCCTATTGACGTATATGGCGCCTCCCCCATTGACGTCAATTACGGTAAATGGCCCGCCTGGCTCAATGCC
CATTGACGTCAATAGGACCACCCACCATTGACGTCAATGGGATGGCTCATTGCCCATTCATATCCGTTCT
CACGCCCCCTATTGACGTCAATGACGGTAAATGGCCCACTTGGCAGTACATCAATATCTATTAATAGTAA
CTTGGCAAGTACATTACTATTGGAAGTACGCCAGGGTACATTGGCAGTACTCCCATTGACGTCAATGGCG
GTAAATGGCCCGCGATGGCTGCCAAGTACATCCCCATTGACGTCAATGGGGAGGGGCAATGACGCAAATG
GGCGTTCCATTGACGTAAATGGGCGGTAGGCGTGCCTAATGGGAGGTCTATATAAGCAATGCTCGTTTAG
GGAACC
Features (pLannotate 1.2.2; 19 found; start..end, strand, type, name):
     34..52      +  promoter       SP6 promoter: promoter for bacteriophage SP6 RNA polymerase
    102..149     +  CDS            nucleoplasmin NLS: bipartite nuclear localization signal from nucleoplasmin
    194..4295    +  CDS            Cas9 (fragment): Cas9 (Csn1) endonuclease from the Streptococcus pyogenes Type II CRISPR/Cas system generates RNA-guided double strand breaks in DNA
   4329..4418    +  CDS            3xHA: three tandem HA epitope tags
   4492..7736    +  CDS            NmdCas9 (fragment): catalytically dead mutant of the Cas9 endonuclease from the Neisseria meningitidis Type II CRISPR/Cas system RNA-guided DNA-binding protein that lacks endonuclease activity due to the mutations D16A, D587A, H588A, and N611A
   7785..7832    +  CDS            nucleoplasmin NLS: bipartite nuclear localization signal from nucleoplasmin
   7863..7880    -  promoter       T7 promoter (fragment): promoter for bacteriophage T7 RNA polymerase
   7885..8019    -  polyA_signal   SV40 poly(A) signal: SV40 polyadenylation signal
   8132..8150    -  promoter       T3 promoter: promoter for bacteriophage T3 RNA polymerase
   8193..8215    -  protein_bind   lac operator (fragment): The lac repressor binds to the lac operator to inhibit transcription in E. coli. This inhibition can be relieved by adding lactose or isopropyl-β-D-thiogalactopyranoside (IPTG). lac repressor encoded by lacI
   8219..8249    -  promoter       lac promoter: promoter for the E. coli lac operon
   8264..8285    -  protein_bind   CAP binding site: CAP binding activates transcription in the presence of cAMP. E. coli catabolite activator protein
   8298..8390    -  CDS            lacI (fragment): lac repressor; lacI; The lac repressor binds to the lac operator to inhibit transcription in E. coli. This inhibition can be relieved by adding lactose or isopropyl-β-D-thiogalactopyranoside (IPTG).
   8573..9161    -  rep_origin     ori: high-copy-number ColE1/pMB1/pBR322/pUC origin of replication
   9332..10192   -  CDS            AmpR: β-lactamase; bla; confers resistance to ampicillin, carbenicillin, and related antibiotics
  10193..10297   -  promoter       AmpR promoter: bla
  10350..10778   -  rep_origin     f1 ori (sequence partly withheld): f1 bacteriophage origin of replication; arrow indicates direction of (+) strand synthesis
  10783..10849   -  CDS            lacZα (fragment): LacZα fragment of β-galactosidase; lacZ fragment
  10856..11833   +  promoter       CMV IE94 promoter: enhancer/promoter region of simian cytomegalovirus major immediate early transcription unit IE94
