[The description below was written by a language model from this plasmid's Addgene catalogue record and pLannotate feature annotations shown in this document.]
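Description:
pCSD_2XNLS-SpCas9WT-NLS-3XHA-2XNLS-NmdCas9-NLS is a mammalian expression and CRISPR plasmid of about 11.8 kb built on the pCSDest2 backbone. It is maintained in E. coli through a high-copy ColE1/pUC-type origin and selected with ampicillin via the β-lactamase gene. An f1 origin and remnants of the lac region (lac promoter and operator, CAP site, and lacI and lacZα fragments) are carried over from the backbone. No mammalian selection marker is annotated, which fits use by transient transfection.

The payload is a single open reading frame of roughly 7.7 kb, assembled by Gibson cloning. It is driven by the simian cytomegalovirus IE94 enhancer/promoter and followed by an SV40 polyadenylation signal. The frame encodes nuclease-active wild-type Streptococcus pyogenes Cas9 joined to a catalytically dead Neisseria meningitidis Cas9 carrying D16A, D587A, H588A and N611A. A 3xHA epitope tag sits in the linker region between the two proteins and allows detection of the fusion. The construct name indicates nuclear localization signals at the N terminus, between the two Cas9 modules and at the C terminus. The annotation picks out only the nucleoplasmin bipartite NLS at each end. An SP6 promoter lies just upstream of the coding region, which could support in vitro transcription, and T7 and T3 promoter sequences lie downstream in the reverse orientation.

In this chimera the dead NmCas9 acts as a programmable DNA-binding domain directed by its own orthogonal guide RNA, while SpCas9 supplies the cleavage activity. This design belongs to a Cas9-Cas9 fusion platform for genome editing. No guide RNA cassette is annotated, so guides must be supplied separately. The depositor and sequencing-derived records differ by three nucleotides in length but give the same feature map.
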