Addgene plasmid #107327: pCSD_2XNLS-SpCas9WT-NLS-3XHA-2XNLS-NmdCas9-NLS
Purpose: Expresses SpCas9 fused to dNmCas9 in mammalian cells
Depositing lab: Scot Wolfe. Depositing organization: University of Massachusetts, Worcester. Publication: Orthogonal Cas9-Cas9 chimeras provide a versatile platform for genome editing. Bolukbasi MF, Liu P, Luk K, Kwok SF, Gupta A, Amrani N, Sontheimer EJ, Zhu LJ, Wolfe SA. Nat Commun. 2018 Nov 19;9(1):4856. doi: 10.1038/s41467-018-07310-x. PubMed 30451839.
Backbone
  Vector backbone: pCSDest2
  Total vector size (bp): 11837
  Vector type: Mammalian Expression, CRISPR
Growth in bacteria
  Bacterial resistance: Ampicillin, 100 μg/mL
  Growth temperature: 37°C
  Growth strain: DH5alpha
  Copy number: High Copy
Gene/Insert
  Gene/Insert name: SpCas9-NmCas9 fusion
  Species: Synthetic; S. pyogenes, N. meningitidis
  Insert size (bp): 7743
  Mutation: SpCas9 is fused to nuclease dead NmCas9 (D16A, D587A, H588A, N611A)
  Promoter: CMV IE94
  Tag / fusion protein: NLS (N terminal on insert); NLS (C terminal on insert)
  Cloning method: Gibson Cloning
  Sequencing primers: 5′ Sp6; 3′ T3
Terms and licenses: Academic/Nonprofit Terms; Industry Terms: Not Available to Industry
How to cite: pCSD_2XNLS-SpCas9WT-NLS-3XHA-2XNLS-NmdCas9-NLS was a gift from Scot Wolfe (Addgene plasmid # 107327 ; http://n2t.net/addgene:107327 ; RRID:Addgene_107327)
